Addgene plasmid #85438: pHR_Gal4UAS_FliC_IRES_mCherry_PGK_tBFP
Purpose: Lentiviral vector for Gal4 inducible S. Typhi Flagellin with mCherry reporter and constitutive tBFP expression
Depositing lab: Wendell Lim. Depositing organization: University of California, San Francisco (UCSF). Publication: Engineering T Cells with Customized Therapeutic Response Programs Using Synthetic Notch Receptors. Roybal KT, Williams JZ, Morsut L, Rupp LJ, Kolinko I, Choe JH, Walker WJ, McNally KA, Lim WA. Cell. 2016 Oct 6;167(2):419-432.e16. doi: 10.1016/j.cell.2016.09.011. Epub 2016 Sep 29. PubMed 27693353.
Backbone
  Vector backbone: pHR SIN
  Vector type: Lentiviral
Growth in bacteria
  Bacterial resistance: Ampicillin, 100 μg/mL
  Growth temperature: 37°C
  Growth strain: NEB Stable
  Copy number: High Copy
Gene/Insert
  Gene/Insert name: S. typhi FliC
Terms and licenses: Academic/Nonprofit Terms; Industry Terms: Not Available to Industry
How to cite: pHR_Gal4UAS_FliC_IRES_mCherry_PGK_tBFP was a gift from Wendell Lim (Addgene plasmid # 85438 ; http://n2t.net/addgene:85438 ; RRID:Addgene_85438)
