[The description below was written by a language model from this plasmid's Addgene catalogue record.]
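Description:
pHR_Gal4UAS_FliC_IRES_mCherry_PGK_tBFP is a lentiviral transfer vector built on the self-inactivating pHR SIN backbone. It is maintained in bacteria as a high-copy plasmid under ampicillin selection. No feature table accompanies the record, so the specific viral and bacterial elements, such as the LTRs, packaging signal and origin of replication, are not itemised. As a SIN lentiviral vector, it is meant to be packaged into viral particles and integrated into the genome of transduced mammalian cells.

The payload consists of two expression units, as indicated by the name and the stated purpose. The first is an inducible cassette in which Gal4 upstream activating sequences control transcription of FliC, the flagellin of Salmonella Typhi. FliC is followed by an internal ribosome entry site and mCherry. Because the IRES allows both proteins to be translated from a single transcript, red fluorescence reports when the flagellin cassette has been switched on. The UAS element responds only when a transcription factor carrying a Gal4 DNA-binding domain is present, so the cassette should be largely silent otherwise. The second unit uses the constitutive PGK promoter to drive tBFP, a blue fluorescent marker. This marker identifies transduced cells whether or not the inducible cassette is active.

The associated publication concerns engineering T cells with customised therapeutic response programs using synthetic Notch receptors. This fits use of the plasmid as a response element, where a receptor releasing a Gal4-based activator upon ligand recognition would trigger local flagellin production. The record does not describe the partner receptor construct or give further details of the insert.
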