>Addgene plasmid #85438 | pHR_Gal4UAS_FliC_IRES_mCherry_PGK_tBFP | addgene partial sequence | sequence record 175183 | Addgene NGS Result
ATGTATAGGATGCAGCTCCTCTCCTGCATCGCTCTGAGTTTGGCCCTGGTGACCAATAGTGCCCAAGTAA
TTAATACGAATTCACTTAGTTTGTTGACGCAGAACAACTTGAACAAGAGTCAATCCGCACTCGGAACAGC
GATTGAAAGGCTGAGTTCTGGGCTGAGAATCAATTCCGCTAAGGATGACGCTGCAGGACAAGCGATAGCA
AACAGGTTCACCGCGAATATCAAGGGCCTGACCCAGGCATCTCGAAATGCGAACGACGGTATCAGTATAG
CGCAAACTACTGAGGGTGCGTTGAATGAAATCAACAATAATCTCCAAAGAGTACGCGAGCTCGCTGTACA
GAGTGCTAATTCTACTAATAGTCAGAGCGATCTCGACAGCATCCAAGCAGAGATTACCCAACGGCTCAAC
GAGATTGACAGAGTGTCTGGGCAGACTCAATTTAATGGTGTGAAGGTGCTCGCGCAAGACAACACACTGA
CGATACAAGTGGGTGCGAACGACGGGGAAACCATAGACATCGACTTGAAACAAATCAATTCCCAAACACT
TGGACTGGACACGTTGAATGTGCAGCAAAAGTATAAGGTCTCCGATACTGCTGCAACGGTGACGGGATAC
GCCGATACCACTATTGCGTTGGATAACTCTACGTTTAAAGCGTCCGCAACGGGACTTGGCGGGACTGACC
AGAAAATAGATGGCGATTTGAAGTTCGACGATACCACCGGAAAGTATTACGCCAAAGTCACGGTTACTGG
GGGTACCGGTAAAGATGGTTACTATGAGGTTAGTGTGGATAAGACAAACGGGGAGGTTACTCTGGCAGGC
GGCGCGACTTCACCGCTGACAGGAGGTCTGCCTGCAACGGCGACGGAAGACGTTAAGAATGTCCAAGTAG
CCAATGCAGATCTTACTGAAGCGAAAGCCGCCCTTACCGCCGCCGGAGTTACCGGCACGGCCTCCGTTGT
CAAGATGTCATACACGGATAATAATGGAAAAACTATAGACGGAGGGCTTGCCGTGAAAGTTGGTGATGAT
TATTATTCCGCAACTCAGAATAAAGATGGATCCATTAGCATAAACACGACTAAGTACACAGCCGACGATG
GAACCTCTAAGACGGCGTTGAACAAGCTCGGCGGCGCTGATGGAAAGACTGAAGTAGTTTCCATAGGCGG
AAAAACTTACGCGGCTAGTAAAGCTGAGGGACATAACTTTAAAGCGCAGCCTGACCTTGCCGAGGCGGCG
GCCACAACTACAGAAAACCCGCTGCAGAAAATCGACGCTGCATTGGCACAAGTAGATACGCTGCGCAGTG
ACCTTGGTGCGGTCCAGAATAGATTCAACAGTGCCATTACTAACCTTGGCAACACAGTTAATAATCTCAC
TTCCGCACGCTCCAGGATTGAAGATTCTGACTACGCTACGGAGGTCAGCAACATGTCACGGGCTCAAATC
CTTCAGCAAGCTGGGACTTCCGTCTTGGCACAGGCAAATCAGGTTCCGCAGAACGTATTGTCCCTCCTTA
GAGATCCTTGACTTGCGGCCCCCCTCTCCCTCCCCCSCCCCTAACGTTACTGGCCGAAGCCGCTTGGAAT
AAGGCCGGTGTGCGTTTGTCTATATGTTATTTTCCACCATATTGCCGTCTTTTGGCAATGTGAGGGCCCG
GAAACCTGGCCCTGTCTTCTTGACGAGCATTCCTAGGGGTCTTTCCCCTCTCGCCAAAGGAATGCAAGGT
CTGTTGAATGTCGTGAAGGAAGCAGTTCCTCTGGAAGCTTCTTGAAGACAAACAACGTCTGTAGCGACCC
TTTGCAGGCAGCGGAACCCCCCACCTGGCGACAGGTGCCTCTGCGGCCAAAAGCCACGTGTATAAGATAC
ACCTGCAAAGGCGGCACAACCCCAGTGCCACGTTGTGAGTTGGATAGTTGTGGAAAGAGTCAAATGGCTC
TCCTCAAGCGTATTCAACAAGGGGCTGAAGGATGCCCAGAAGGTACCCCATTGTATGGGATCTGATCTGG
GGCCTCGGTGCACATGCTTTACATGTGTTTAGTCGAGGTTAAAAAAACGTCTAGGCCCCCCGAACCACGG
GGACGTGGTTTTCCTTTGAAAAACACGATGATAAATGAGCGCTGGCGGGTCCATGGTGAGCAAGGGCGAG
GAGGATAACATGGCCATCATCAAGGAGTTCATGCGCTTCAAGGTGCACATGGAGGGCTCCGTGAACGGCC
ACGAGTTCGAGATCGAGGGCGAGGGCGAGGGCCGCCCCTACGAGGGCACCCAGACCGCCAAGCTGAAGGT
GACCAAGGGTGGCCCCCTGCCCTTCGCCTGGGACATCCTGTCCCCTCAGTTCATGTACGGCTCCAAGGCC
TACGTGAAGCACCCCGCCGACATCCCCGACTACTTGAAGCTGTCCTTCCCCGAGGGCTTCAAGTGGGAGC
GCGTGATGAACTTCGAGGACGGCGGCGTGGTGACCGTGACCCAGGACTCCTCCCTGCAGGACGGCGAGTT
CATCTACAAGGTGAAGCTGCGCGGCACCAACTTCCCCTCCGACGGCCCCGTAATGCAGAAGAAGACCATG
GGCTGGGAGGCCTCCTCCGAGCGGATGTACCCCGAGGACGGCGCCCTGAAGGGCGAGATCAAGCAGAGGC
TGAAGCTGAAGGACGGCGGCCACTACGACGCTGAGGTCAAGACCACCTACAAGGCCAAGAAGCCCGTGCA
GCTGCCCGGCGCCTACAACGTCAACATCAAGTTGGACATCACCTCCCACAACGAGGACTACACCATCGTG
GAACAGTACGAACGCGCCGAGGGCCGCCACTCCACCGGCGGCATGGACGAGCTGTACAAGTAGGGCCGCA
ACTCCCACCTGCAACATGCGTGACTGACTGAGGCCGCGACTCTAGAGTCGACCTGCACGAGGTTAACGAA
TTCTACCGGGTAGGGGAGGCGCTTTTCCCAAGGCAGTCTGGAGCATGCGCTTTAGCAGCCCCGCTGGGCA
CTTGGCGCTACACAAGTGGCCTCTGGCCTCGCACACATTCCACATCCACCGGTAGGCGCCAACCGGCTCC
GTTCTTTGGTGGCCCCTTCGCGCCACCTTCTACTCCTCCCCTAGTCAGGAAGTTCCCCCCCGCCCCGCAG
CTCGCGTCGTGCAGGACGTGACAAATGGAAGTAGCACGTCTCACTAGTCTCGTGCAGATGGACAGCACCG
CTGAGCAATGGAAGCGGGTAGGCCTTTGGGGCAGCGGCCAATAGCAGCTTTGCTCCTTCGCTTTCTGGGC
TCAGAGGCTGGGAAGGGGTGGGTCCGGGGGCGGGCTCAGGGGCGGGGCGGGCGCCCGAAGGTCCTCCGGA
GGCCCGGCATTCTGCACGCTTCAAAAGCGCACGTCTGCCGCGCTGTTCTCCTCTTCCTCATCTCCGGGCC
TTTCGACCTGCAGCCCAAGCTTACCATGAGCGAGCTGATTAAGGAGAACATGCACATGAAGCTGTACATG
GAGGGCACCGTGGACAACCATCACTTCAAGTGCACATCCGAGGGCGAAGGCAAGCCCTACGAGGGCACCC
AGACCATGAGAATCAAGGTGGTCGAGGGCGGCCCTCTCCCCTTCGCCTTCGACATCCTGGCTACTAGCTT
CCTCTACGGCAGCAAGACCTTCATCAACCACACCCAGGGCATCCCCGACTTCTTCAAGCAGTCCTTCCCT
GAGGGCTTCACATGGGAGAGAGTCACCACATACGAAGACGGGGGCGTGCTGACCGCTACCCAGGACACCA
GCCTCCAGGACGGCTGCCTCATCTACAACGTCAAGATCAGAGGGGTGAACTTCACATCCAACGGCCCTGT
GATGCAGAAGAAAACACTCGGCTGGGAGGCCTTCACCGAGACGCTGTACCCCGCTGACGGCGGCCTGGAA
GGCAGAAACGACATGGCCCTGAAGCTCGTGGGCGGGAGCCATCTGATCGCAAACATCAAGACCACATATA
GATCCAAGAAACCCGCTAAGAACCTCAAGATGCCTGGCGTCTACTATGTGGACTACAGACTGGAAAGAAT
CAAGGAGGCCAACAACGAGACCTACGTCGAGCAGCACGAGGTGGCAGTGGCCAGATACTGCGACCTCCCT
AGCAAACTGGGGCACAAGCTTAATTAATGCAGGCATGCAAGCTTGATATCAAGCTTATCGATAATCAACC
TCTGGATTACAAAATTTGTGAAAGATTGACTGGTATTCTTAACTATGTTGCTCCTTTTACGCTATGTGGA
TACGCTGCTTTAATGCCTTTGTATCATGCTATTGCTTCCCGTATGGCTTTCATTTTCTCCTCCTTGTATA
AATCCTGGTTGCTGTCTCTTTATGAGGAGTTGTGGCCCGTTGTCAGGCAACGTGGCGTGGTGTGCACTGT
GTTTGCTGACGCAACCCCCACTGGTTGGGGCATTGCCACCACCTGTCAGCTCCTTTCCGGGACTTTCGCT
TTCCCCCTCCCTATTGCCACGGCGGAACTCATCGCCGCCTGCCTTGCCCGCTGCTGGACAGGGGCTCGGC
TGTTGGGCACTGACAATTCCGTGGTGTTGTCGGGGAAATCATCGTCCTTTCCTTGGCTGCTCGCCTGTGT
TGCCACCTGGATTCTGCGCGGGACGTCCTTCTGCTACGTCCCTTCGGCCCTCAATCCAGCGGACCTTCCT
TCCCGCGGCCTGCTGCCGGCTCTGCGGCCTCTTCCGCGTCTTCGCCTTCGCCCTCAGACGAGTCGGATCT
CCCTTTGGGCCGCCTCCCCGCATCGATACCGTCGACCTCGAGGGAATTAATTCGAGCTCGGTACCTTTAA
GACCAATGACTTACAAGGCAGCTGTAGATCTTAGCCACTTTTTAAAAGAAAAGGGGGGACTGGAAGGGCT
AATTCACTCCCAACGAAGACAAGATCTGCTTTTTGCTTGTACTGGGTCTCTCTGGTTAGACCAGATCTGA
GCCTGGGAGCTCTCTGGCTAACTAGGGAACCCACTGCTTAAGCCTCAATAAAGCTTGCCTTGAGTGCTTC
AAGTAGTGTGTGCCCGTCTGTTGTGTGACTCTGGTAACTAGAGATCCCTCAGACCCTTTTAGTCAGTGTG
GAAAATCTCTAGCAGCATCTAGAATTAATTCCGTGTATTCTATAGTGTCACCTAAATCGTATGTGTATGA
TACATAAGGTTATGTATTAATTGTAGCCGCGTTCTAACGACAATATGTACAAGCCTAATTGTGTAGCATC
TGGCTTACTGAAGCAGACCCTATCATCTCTCTCGTAAACTGCCGTCAGAGTCGGTTTGGTTGGACGAACC
TTCTGAGTTTCTGGTAACGCCGTCCCGCACCCGGAAATGGTCAGCGAACCAATCAGCAGGGTCATCGCTA
GCCAGATCCTCTACGCCGGACGCATCGTGGCCGGCATCACCGGCGCCACAGGTGCGGTTGCTGGCGCCTA
TATCGCCGACATCACCGATGGGGAAGATCGGGCTCGCCACTTCGGGCTCATGAGCGCTTGTTTCGGCGTG
GGTATGGTGGCAGGCCCCGTGGCCGGGGGACTGTTGGGCGCCATCTCCTTGCATGCACCATTCCTTGCGG
CGGCGGTGCTCAACGGCCTCAACCTACTACTGGGCTGCTTCCTAATGCAGGAGTCGCATAAGGGAGAGCG
TCGAATGGTGCACTCTCAGTACAATCTGCTCTGATGCCGCATAGTTAAGCCAGCCCCGACACCCGCCAAC
ACCCGCTGACGCGCCCTGACGGGCTTGTCTGCTCCCGGCATCCGCTTACAGACAAGCTGTGACCGTCTCC
GGGAGCTGCATGTGTCAGAGGTTTTCACCGTCATCACCGAAACGCGCGAGACGAAAGGGCCTCGTGATAC
GCCTATTTTTATAGGTTAATGTCATGATAATAATGGTTTCTTAGACGTCAGGTGGCACTTTTCGGGGAAA
TGTGCGCGGAACCCCTATTTGTTTATTTTTCTAAATACATTCAAATATGTATCCGCTCATGAGACAATAA
CCCTGATAAATGCTTCAATAATATTGAAAAAGGAAGAGTATGAGTATTCAACATTTCCGTGTCGCCCTTA
TTCCCTTTTTTGCGGCATTTTGCCTTCCTGTTTTTGCTCACCCAGAAACGCTGGTGAAAGTAAAAGATGC
TGAAGATCAGTTGGGTGCACGAGTGGGTTACATCGAACTGGATCTCAACAGCGGTAAGATCCTTGAGAGT
TTTCGCCCCGAAGAACGTTTTCCAATGATGAGCACTTTTAAAGTTCTGCTATGTGGCGCGGTATTATCCC
GTATTGACGCCGGGCAAGAGCAACTCGGTCGCCGCATACACTATTCTCAGAATGACTTGGTTGAGTACTC
ACCAGTCACAGAAAAGCATCTTACGGATGGCATGACAGTAAGAGAATTATGCAGTGCTGCCATAACCATG
AGTGATAACACTGCGGCCAACTTACTTCTGACAACGATCGGAGGACCGAAGGAGCTAACCGCTTTTTTGC
ACAACATGGGGGATCATGTAACTCGCCTTGATCGTTGGGAACCGGAGCTGAATGAAGCCATACCAAACGA
CGAGCGTGACACCACGATGCCTGTAGCAATGGCAACAACGTTGCGCAAACTATTAACTGGCGAACTACTT
ACTCTAGCTTCCCGGCAACAATTAATAGACTGGATGGAGGCGGATAAAGTTGCAGGACCACTTCTGCGCT
CGGCCCTTCCGGCTGGCTGGTTTATTGCTGATAAATCTGGAGCCGGTGAGCGTGGGTCTCGCGGTATCAT
TGCAGCACTGGGGCCAGATGGTAAGCCCTCCCGTATCGTAGTTATCTACACGACGGGGAGTCAGGCAACT
ATGGATGAACGAAATAGACAGATCGCTGAGATAGGTGCCTCACTGATTAAGCATTGGTAACTGTCAGACC
AAGTTTACTCATATATACTTTAGATTGATTTAAAACTTCATTTTTAATTTAAAAGGATCTAGGTGAAGAT
CCTTTTTGATAATCTCATGACCAAAATCCCTTAACGTGAGTTTTCGTTCCACTGAGCGTCAGACCCCGTA
GAAAAGATCAAAGGATCTTCTTGAGATCCTTTTTTTCTGCGCGTAATCTGCTGCTTGCAAACAAAAAAAC
CACCGCTACCAGCGGTGGTTTGTTTGCCGGATCAAGAGCTACCAACTCTTTTTCCGAAGGTAACTGGCTT
CAGCAGAGCGCAGATACCAAATACTGTTCTTCTAGTGTAGCCGTAGTTAGGCCACCACTTCAAGAACTCT
GTAGCACCGCCTACATACCTCGCTCTGCTAATCCTGTTACCAGTGGCTGCTGCCAGTGGCGATAAGTCGT
GTCTTACCGGGTTGGACTCAAGACGATAGTTACCGGATAAGGCGCAGCGGTCGGGCTGAACGGGGGGTTC
GTGCACACAGCCCAGCTTGGAGCGAACGACCTACACCGAACTGAGATACCTACAGCGTGAGCTATGAGAA
AGCGCCACGCTTCCCGAAGGGAGAAAGGCGGACAGGTATCCGGTAAGCGGCAGGGTCGGAACAGGAGAGC
GCACGAGGGAGCTTCCAGGGGGAAACGCCTGGTATCTTTATAGTCCTGTCGGGTTTCGCCACCTCTGACT
TGAGCGTCGATTTTTGTGATGCTCGTCAGGGGGGCGGAGCCTATGGAAAAACGCCAGCAACGCGGCCTTT
TTACGGTTCCTGGCCTTTTGCTGGCCTTTTGCTCACATGTTCTTTCCTGCGTTATCCCCTGATTCTGTGG
ATAACCGTATTACCGCCTTTGAGTGAGCTGATACCGCTCGCCGCAGCCGAACGACCGAGCGCAGCGAGTC
AGTGAGCGAGGAAGCGGAAGAGCGCCCAATACGCAAACCGCCTCTCCCCGCGCGTTGGCCGATTCATTAA
TGCAGCTGTGGAATGTGTGTCAGTTAGGGTGTGGAAAGTCCCCAGGCTCCCCAGCAGGCAGAAGTATGCA
AAGCATGCATCTCAATTAGTCAGCAACCAGGTGTGGAAAGTCCCCAGGCTCCCCAGCAGGCAGAAGTATG
CAAAGCATGCATCTCAATTAGTCAGCAACCATAGTCCCGCCCCTAACTCCGCCCATCCCGCCCCTAACTC
CGCCCAGTTCCGCCCATTCTCCGCCCCATGGCTGACTAATTTTTTTTATTTATGCAGAGGCCGAGGCCGC
CTCGGCCTCTGAGCTATTCCAGAAGTAGTGAGGAGGCTTTTTTGGAGGCCTAGGCTTTTGCAAAAAGCTT
GGACACAAGACAGGCTTGCGAGATATGTTTGAGAATACCACTTTATCCCGCGTCAGGGAGAGGCAGTGCG
TAAAAAGACGCGGACTCATGTGAAATACTGGTTTTTAGTGCGCCAGATCTCTATAATCTCGCGCAACCTA
TTTTCCCCTCGAACACTTTTTAAGCCGTAGATAAACAGGCTGGGACACTTCACATGAGCGAAAAATACAT
CGTCACCTGGGACATGTTGCAGATCCATGCACGTAAACTCGCAAGCCGACTGATGCCTTCTGAACAATGG
AAAGGCATTATTGCCGTAAGCCGTGGCGGTCTGTACCGGGTGCGTTACTGGCGCGTGAACTGGGTATTCG
TCATGTCGATACCGTTTGTATTTCCAGCTACGATCACGACAACCAGCGCGAGCTTAAAGTGCTGAAACGC
GCAGAAGGCGATGGCGAAGGCTTCATCGTTATTGATGACCTGGTGGATACCGGTGGTACTGCGGTTGCGA
TTCGTGAAATGTATCCAAAAGCGCACTTTGTCACCATCTTCGCAAAACCGGCTGGTCGTCCGCTGGTTGA
TGACTATGTTGTTGATATCCCGCAAGATACCTGGATTGAACAGCCGTGGGATATGGGCGTCGTATTCGTC
CCGCCAATCTCCGGTCGCTAATCTTTTCAACGCCTGGCACTGCCGGGCGTTGTTCTTTTTAACTTCAGGC
GGGTTACAATAGTTTCCAGTAAGTATTCTGGAGGCTGCATCCATGACACAGGCAAACCTGAGCGAAACCC
TGTTCAAACCCCGCTTTAAACATCCTGAAACCTCGACGCTAGTCCGCCGCTTTAATCACGGCGCACAACC
GCCTGTGCAGTCGGCCCTTGATGGTAAAACCATCCCTCACTGGTATCGCATGATTAACCGTCTGATGTGG
ATCTGGCGCGGCATTGACCCACGCGAAATCCTCGACGTCCAGGCACGTATTGTGATGAGCGATGCCGAAC
GTACCGACGATGATTTATACGATACGGTGATTGGCTACCGTGGCGGCAACTGGATTTATGAGTGGGCCCC
GGATCTTTGTGAAGGAACCTTACTTCTGTGGTGTGACATAATTGGACAAACTACCTACAGAGATTTAAAG
CTCTAAGGTAAATATAAAATTTTTAAGTGTATAATGTGTTAAACTACTGATTCTAATTGTTTGTGTATTT
TAGATTCCAACCTATGGAACTGATGAATGGGAGCAGTGGTGGAATGCCTTTAATGAGGAAAACCTGTTTT
GCTCAGAAGAAATGCCATCTAGTGATGATGAGGCTACTGCTGACTCTCAACATTCTACTCCTCCAAAAAA
GAAGAGAAAGGTAGAAGACCCCAAGGACTTTCCTTCAGAATTGCTAAGTTTTTTGAGTCATGCTGTGTTT
AGTAATAGAACTCTTGCTTGCTTTGCTATTTACACCACAAAGGAAAAAGCTGCACTGCTATACAAGAAAA
TTATGGAAAAATATTCTGTAACCTTTATAAGTAGGCATAACAGTTATAATCATAACATACTGTTTTTTCT
TACTCCACACAGGCATAGAGTGTCTGCTATTAATAACTATGCTCAAAAATTGTGTACCTTTAGCTTTTTA
ATTTGTAAAGGGGTTAATAAGGAATATTTGATGTATAGTGCCTTGACTAGAGATCATAATCAGCCATACC
ACATTTGTAGAGGTTTTACTTGCTTTAAAAAACCTCCCACACCTCCCCCTGAACCTGAAACATAAAATGA
ATGCAATTGTTGTTGTTAACTTGTTTATTGCAGCTTATAATGGTTACAAATAAAGCAATAGCATCACAAA
TTTCACAAATAAAGCATTTTTTTCACTGCATTCTAGTTGTGGTTTGTCCAAACTCATCAATGTATCTTAT
CATGTCTGGATCAACTGGATAACTCAAGCTAACCAAAATCATCCCAAACTTCCCACCCCATACCCTATTA
CCACTGCCAATTACCTGTGGTTTCATTTACTCTAAACCTGTGATTCCTCTGAATTATTTTCATTTTAAAG
AAATTGTATTTGTTAAATATGTACTACAAACTTAGTAGTTGGAAGGGCTAATTCACTCCCAAAGAAGACA
AGATATCCTTGATCTGTGGATCTACCACACACAAGGCTACTTCCCTGATTAGCAGAACTACACACCAGGG
CCAGGGGTCAGATATCCACTGACCTTTGGATGGTGCTACAAGCTAGTACCAGTTGAGCCAGATAAGGTAG
AAGAGGCCAATAAAGGAGAGAACACCAGCTTGTTACACCCTGTGAGCCTGCATGGGATGGATGACCCGTA
GAGAGAAGTGTTAGAGTGGAGGTTTGACAGCCGCCTAGCATTTCATCACGTGGCCCGAGAGCTGCATCCG
GAGTACTTCAAGAACTGCTGATATCGAGCTTGCTACAAGGGACTTTCCGCTGGGGACTTTCCAGGGAGGC
GTGGCCTGGGCGGGACTGGGGAGTGGCGAGCCCTCAGATCCTGCATATAAGCAGCTGCTTTTTGCCTGTA
CTGGGTCTCTCTGGTTAGACCAGATCTGAGCCTGGGAGCTCTCTGGCTAACTAGGGAACCCACTGCTTAA
GCCTCAATAAAGCTTGCCTTGAGTGCTTCAAGTAGTGTGTGCCCGTCTGTTGTGTGACTCTGGTAACTAG
AGATCCCTCAGACCCTTTTAGTCAGTGTGGAAAATCTCTAGCAGTGGCGCCCGAACAGGGACTTGAAAGC
GAAAGGGAAACCAGAGGAGCTCTCTCGACGCAGGACTCGGCTTGCTGAAGCGCGCACGGCAAGAGGCGAG
GGGCGGCGACTGGTGAGTACGCCAAAAATTTTGACTAGCGGAGGCTAGAAGGAGAGAGATGGGTGCGAGA
GCGTCAGTATTAAGCGGGGGAGAATTAGATCGCGATGGGAAAAAATTCGGTTAAGGCCAGGGGGAAAGAA
AAAATATAAATTAAAACATATAGTATGGGCAAGCAGGGAGCTAGAACGATTCGCAGTTAATCCTGGCCTG
TTAGAAACATCAGAAGGCTGTAGACAAATACTGGGACAGCTACAACCATCCCTTCAGACAGGATCAGAAG
AACTTAGATCATTATATAATACAGTAGCAACCCTCTATTGTGTGCATCAAAGGATAGAGATAAAAGACAC
CAAGGAAGCTTTAGACAAGATAGAGGAAGAGCAAAACAAAAGTAAGACCACCGCACAGCAAGCGGCCGGC
CGCTGATCTTCAGACCTGGAGGAGGAGATATGAGGGACAATTGGAGAAGTGAATTATATAAATATAAAGT
AGTAAAAATTGAACCATTAGGAGTAGCACCCACCAAGGCAAAGAGAAGAGTGGTGCAGAGAGAAAAAAGA
GCAGTGGGAATAGGAGCTTTGTTCCTTGGGTTCTTGGGAGCAGCAGGAAGCACTATGGGCGCAGCGTCAA
TGACGCTGACGGTACAGGCCAGACAATTATTGTCTGGTATAGTGCAGCAGCAGAACAATTTGCTGAGGGC
TATTGAGGCGCAACAGCATCTGTTGCAACTCACAGTCTGGGGCATCAAGCAGCTCCAGGCAAGAATCCTG
GCTGTGGAAAGATACCTAAAGGATCAACAGCTCCTGGGGATTTGGGGTTGCTCTGGAAAACTCATTTGCA
CCACTGCTGTGCCTTGGAATGCTAGTTGGAGTAATAAATCTCTGGAACAGATTTGGAATCACACGACCTG
GATGGAGTGGGACAGAGAAATTAACAATTACACAAGCTTAATACACTCCTTAATTGAAGAATCGCAAAAC
CAGCAAGAAAAGAATGAACAAGAATTATTGGAATTAGATAAATGGGCAAGTTTGTGGAATTGGTTTAACA
TAACAAATTGGCTGTGGTATATAAAATTATTCATAATGATAGTAGGAGGCTTGGTAGGTTTAAGAATAGT
TTTTGCTGTACTTTCTATAGTGAATAGAGTTAGGCAGGGATATTCACCATTATCGTTTCAGACCCACCTC
CCAACCCCGAGGGGACCCGACAGGCCCGAAGGAATAGAAGAAGAAGGTGGAGAGAGAGACAGAGACAGAT
CCATTCGATTAGTGAACGGATCTCGACGGTATCGCCAAATGGCAGTATTCATCCACAATTTTAAAAGAAA
AGGGGGGATTGGGGGGTACAGTGCAGGGGAAAGAATAGTAGACATAATAGCAACAGACATACAAACTAAA
GAATTACAAAAACAAATTACAAAAATTCAAAATTTTCGGGTTTATTACAGGGACAGCAGAGATCCAGTTT
GGATCGATAAGCTTGATATCGAATTCGGAGCACTGTCCTCCGAACGTCGGAGCACTGTCCTCCGAACGTC
GGAGCACTGTCCTCCGAACGTCGGAGCACTGTCCTCCGAACGGAGCATGTCCTCCGAACGTCGGAGCACT
GTCCTCCGAACGACTAGTTAGGCGTGTACGGTGGGAGGCCTATATAAGCAGAGCTCGTTTAGTGAACCGT
CAGATCGCCTGGAGACGCCATCCACGCTGTTTTGACCTCCATAGAAGACACCGGGACCGATCCAGCCTCT
CGACATTCGTTGGATCGCCGCCACC
